>Addgene plasmid #76463 | PFKFB3 gRNA (BRDN0001147212) | addgene full sequence | sequence record 185886 | Addgene Assembled Sequence
CCCGGGTGCAAAGATGGATAAAGTTTTAAACAGAGAGGAATCTTTGCAGCTAATGGACCTTCTAGGTCTT
GAAAGGAGTGGGAATTGGCTCCGGTGCCCGTCAGTGGGCAGAGCGCACATCGCCCACAGTCCCCGAGAAG
TTGGGGGGAGGGGTCGGCAATTGATCCGGTGCCTAGAGAAGGTGGCGCGGGGTAAACTGGGAAAGTGATG
TCGTGTACTGGCTCCGCCTTTTTCCCGAGGGTGGGGGAGAACCGTATATAAGTGCAGTAGTCGCCGTGAA
CGTTCTTTTTCGCAACGGGTTTGCCGCCAGAACACAGGTAAGTGCCGTGTGTGGTTCCCGCGGGCCTGGC
CTCTTTACGGGTTATGGCCCTTGCGTGCCTTGAATTACTTCCACCTGGCTGCAGTACGTGATTCTTGATC
CCGAGCTTCGGGTTGGAAGTGGGTGGGAGAGTTCGAGGCCTTGCGCTTAAGGAGCCCCTTCGCCTCGTGC
TTGAGTTGAGGCCTGGCCTGGGCGCTGGGGCCGCCGCGTGCGAATCTGGTGGCACCTTCGCGCCTGTCTC
GCTGCTTTCGATAAGTCTCTAGCCATTTAAAATTTTTGATGACCTGCTGCGACGCTTTTTTTCTGGCAAG
ATAGTCTTGTAAATGCGGGCCAAGATCTGCACACTGGTATTTCGGTTTTTGGGGCCGCGGGCGGCGACGG
GGCCCGTGCGTCCCAGCGCACATGTTCGGCGAGGCGGGGCCTGCGAGCGCGGCCACCGAGAATCGGACGG
GGGTAGTCTCAAGCTGGCCGGCCTGCTCTGGTGCCTGGCCTCGCGCCGCCGTGTATCGCCCCGCCCTGGG
CGGCAAGGCTGGCCCGGTCGGCACCAGTTGCGTGAGCGGAAAGATGGCCGCTTCCCGGCCCTGCTGCAGG
GAGCTCAAAATGGAGGACGCGGCGCTCGGGAGAGCGGGCGGGTGAGTCACCCACACAAAGGAAAAGGGCC
TTTCCGTCCTCAGCCGTCGCTTCATGTGACTCCACGGAGTACCGGGCGCCGTCCAGGCACCTCGATTAGT
TCTCGAGCTTTTGGAGTACGTCGTCTTTAGGTTGGGGGGAGGGGTTTTATGCGATGGAGTTTCCCCACAC
TGAGTGGGTGGAGACTGAAGTTAGGCCAGCTTGGCACTTGATGTAATTCTCCTTGGAATTTGCCCTTTTT
GAGTTTGGATCTTGGTTCATTCTCAAGCCTCAGACAGTGGTTCAAAGTTTTTTTCTTCCATTTCAGGTGT
CGTGACGTACGGCCACCATGACCGAGTACAAGCCCACGGTGCGCCTCGCCACCCGCGACGACGTCCCCAG
GGCCGTACGCACCCTCGCCGCCGCGTTCGCCGACTACCCCGCCACGCGCCACACCGTCGATCCGGACCGC
CACATCGAGCGGGTCACCGAGCTGCAAGAACTCTTCCTCACGCGCGTCGGGCTCGACATCGGCAAGGTGT
GGGTCGCGGACGACGGCGCCGCCGTGGCGGTCTGGACCACGCCGGAGAGCGTCGAAGCGGGGGCGGTGTT
CGCCGAGATCGGCCCGCGCATGGCCGAGTTGAGCGGTTCCCGGCTGGCCGCGCAGCAACAGATGGAAGGC
CTCCTGGCGCCGCACCGGCCCAAGGAGCCCGCGTGGTTCCTGGCCACCGTCGGAGTCTCGCCCGACCACC
AGGGCAAGGGTCTGGGCAGCGCCGTCGTGCTCCCCGGAGTGGAGGCGGCCGAGCGCGCCGGGGTGCCCGC
CTTCCTGGAGACCTCCGCGCCCCGCAACCTCCCCTTCTACGAGCGGCTCGGCTTCACCGTCACCGCCGAC
GTCGAGGTGCCCGAAGGACCGCGCACCTGGTGCATGACCCGCAAGCCCGGTGCCTGAACGCGTTAAGTCG
ACAATCAACCTCTGGATTACAAAATTTGTGAAAGATTGACTGGTATTCTTAACTATGTTGCTCCTTTTAC
GCTATGTGGATACGCTGCTTTAATGCCTTTGTATCATGCTATTGCTTCCCGTATGGCTTTCATTTTCTCC
TCCTTGTATAAATCCTGGTTGCTGTCTCTTTATGAGGAGTTGTGGCCCGTTGTCAGGCAACGTGGCGTGG
TGTGCACTGTGTTTGCTGACGCAACCCCCACTGGTTGGGGCATTGCCACCACCTGTCAGCTCCTTTCCGG
GACTTTCGCTTTCCCCCTCCCTATTGCCACGGCGGAACTCATCGCCGCCTGCCTTGCCCGCTGCTGGACA
GGGGCTCGGCTGTTGGGCACTGACAATTCCGTGGTGTTGTCGGGGAAATCATCGTCCTTTCCTTGGCTGC
TCGCCTGTGTTGCCACCTGGATTCTGCGCGGGACGTCCTTCTGCTACGTCCCTTCGGCCCTCAATCCAGC
GGACCTTCCTTCCCGCGGCCTGCTGCCGGCTCTGCGGCCTCTTCCGCGTCTTCGCCTTCGCCCTCAGACG
AGTCGGATCTCCCTTTGGGCCGCCTCCCCGCGTCGACTTTAAGACCAATGACTTACAAGGCAGCTGTAGA
TCTTAGCCACTTTTTAAAAGAAAAGGGGGGACTGGAAGGGCTAATTCACTCCCAACGAAGACAAGATCTG
CTTTTTGCTTGTACTGGGTCTCTCTGGTTAGACCAGATCTGAGCCTGGGAGCTCTCTGGCTAACTAGGGA
ACCCACTGCTTAAGCCTCAATAAAGCTTGCCTTGAGTGCTTCAAGTAGTGTGTGCCCGTCTGTTGTGTGA
CTCTGGTAACTAGAGATCCCTCAGACCCTTTTAGTCAGTGTGGAAAATCTCTAGCAGTACGTATAGTAGT
TCATGTCATCTTATTATTCAGTATTTATAACTTGCAAAGAAATGAATATCAGAGAGTGAGAGGAACTTGT
TTATTGCAGCTTATAATGGTTACAAATAAAGCAATAGCATCACAAATTTCACAAATAAAGCATTTTTTTC
ACTGCATTCTAGTTGTGGTTTGTCCAAACTCATCAATGTATCTTATCATGTCTGGCTCTAGCTATCCCGC
CCCTAACTCCGCCCATCCCGCCCCTAACTCCGCCCAGTTCCGCCCATTCTCCGCCCCATGGCTGACTAAT
TTTTTTTATTTATGCAGAGGCCGAGGCCGCCTCGGCCTCTGAGCTATTCCAGAAGTAGTGAGGAGGCTTT
TTTGGAGGCCTAGGGACGTACCCAATTCGCCCTATAGTGAGTCGTATTACGCGCGCTCACTGGCCGTCGT
TTTACAACGTCGTGACTGGGAAAACCCTGGCGTTACCCAACTTAATCGCCTTGCAGCACATCCCCCTTTC
GCCAGCTGGCGTAATAGCGAAGAGGCCCGCACCGATCGCCCTTCCCAACAGTTGCGCAGCCTGAATGGCG
AATGGG
[124 nt withheld, positions 3367-3490]
C
[91 nt withheld, positions 3492-3582]
A
[49 nt withheld, positions 3584-3632]
CCTTTGACGTTGGAGTCCACGTTCTTT
[37 nt withheld, positions 3660-3696]
ACCCTATCTCGGTCTATTCTTTTGATTTATAAGGGATTTTGCCGATTTCGGCCTATTGGTTAAAAAATGA
GCTGATTTAACAAAAATTTAACGCGAATTTTAACAAAATATTAACGCTTACAATTTAGGTGGCACTTTTC
GGGGAAATGTGCGCGGAACCCCTATTTGTTTATTTTTCTAAATACATTCAAATATGTATCCGCTCATGAG
ACAATAACCCTGATAAATGCTTCAATAATATTGAAAAAGGAAGAGTATGAGTATTCAACATTTCCGTGTC
GCCCTTATTCCCTTTTTTGCGGCATTTTGCCTTCCTGTTTTTGCTCACCCAGAAACGCTGGTGAAAGTAA
AAGATGCTGAAGATCAGTTGGGTGCACGAGTGGGTTACATCGAACTGGATCTCAACAGCGGTAAGATCCT
TGAGAGTTTTCGCCCCGAAGAACGTTTTCCAATGATGAGCACTTTTAAAGTTCTGCTATGTGGCGCGGTA
TTATCCCGTATTGACGCCGGGCAAGAGCAACTCGGTCGCCGCATACACTATTCTCAGAATGACTTGGTTG
AGTACTCACCAGTCACAGAAAAGCATCTTACGGATGGCATGACAGTAAGAGAATTATGCAGTGCTGCCAT
AACCATGAGTGATAACACTGCGGCCAACTTACTTCTGACAACGATCGGAGGACCGAAGGAGCTAACCGCT
TTTTTGCACAACATGGGGGATCATGTAACTCGCCTTGATCGTTGGGAACCGGAGCTGAATGAAGCCATAC
CAAACGACGAGCGTGACACCACGATGCCTGTAGCAATGGCAACAACGTTGCGCAAACTATTAACTGGCGA
ACTACTTACTCTAGCTTCCCGGCAACAATTAATAGACTGGATGGAGGCGGATAAAGTTGCAGGACCACTT
CTGCGCTCGGCCCTTCCGGCTGGCTGGTTTATTGCTGATAAATCTGGAGCCGGTGAGCGTGGGTCTCGCG
GTATCATTGCAGCACTGGGGCCAGATGGTAAGCCCTCCCGTATCGTAGTTATCTACACGACGGGGAGTCA
GGCAACTATGGATGAACGAAATAGACAGATCGCTGAGATAGGTGCCTCACTGATTAAGCATTGGTAACTG
TCAGACCAAGTTTACTCATATATACTTTAGATTGATTTAAAACTTCATTTTTAATTTAAAAGGATCTAGG
TGAAGATCCTTTTTGATAATCTCATGACCAAAATCCCTTAACGTGAGTTTTCGTTCCACTGAGCGTCAGA
CCCCGTAGAAAAGATCAAAGGATCTTCTTGAGATCCTTTTTTTCTGCGCGTAATCTGCTGCTTGCAAACA
AAAAAACCACCGCTACCAGCGGTGGTTTGTTTGCCGGATCAAGAGCTACCAACTCTTTTTCCGAAGGTAA
CTGGCTTCAGCAGAGCGCAGATACCAAATACTGTTCTTCTAGTGTAGCCGTAGTTAGGCCACCACTTCAA
GAACTCTGTAGCACCGCCTACATACCTCGCTCTGCTAATCCTGTTACCAGTGGCTGCTGCCAGTGGCGAT
AAGTCGTGTCTTACCGGGTTGGACTCAAGACGATAGTTACCGGATAAGGCGCAGCGGTCGGGCTGAACGG
GGGGTTCGTGCACACAGCCCAGCTTGGAGCGAACGACCTACACCGAACTGAGATACCTACAGCGTGAGCT
ATGAGAAAGCGCCACGCTTCCCGAAGGGAGAAAGGCGGACAGGTATCCGGTAAGCGGCAGGGTCGGAACA
GGAGAGCGCACGAGGGAGCTTCCAGGGGGAAACGCCTGGTATCTTTATAGTCCTGTCGGGTTTCGCCACC
TCTGACTTGAGCGTCGATTTTTGTGATGCTCGTCAGGGGGGCGGAGCCTATGGAAAAACGCCAGCAACGC
GGCCTTTTTACGGTTCCTGGCCTTTTGCTGGCCTTTTGCTCACATGTTCTTTCCTGCGTTATCCCCTGAT
TCTGTGGATAACCGTATTACCGCCTTTGAGTGAGCTGATACCGCTCGCCGCAGCCGAACGACCGAGCGCA
GCGAGTCAGTGAGCGAGGAAGCGGAAGAGCGCCCAATACGCAAACCGCCTCTCCCCGCGCGTTGGCCGAT
TCATTAATGCAGCTGGCACGACAGGTTTCCCGACTGGAAAGCGGGCAGTGAGCGCAACGCAATTAATGTG
AGTTAGCTCACTCATTAGGCACCCCAGGCTTTACACTTTATGCTTCCGGCTCGTATGTTGTGTGGAATTG
TGAGCGGATAACAATTTCACACAGGAAACAGCTATGACCATGATTACGCCAAGCGCGCAATTAACCCTCA
CTAAAGGGAACAAAAGCTGGAGCTGCAAGCTTAATGTAGTCTTATGCAATACTCTTGTAGTCTTGCAACA
TGGTAACGATGAGTTAGCAACATGCCTTACAAGGAGAGAAAAAGCACCGTGCATGCCGATTGGTGGAAGT
AAGGTGGTACGATCGTGCCTTATTAGGAAGGCAACAGACGGGTCTGACATGGATTGGACGAACCACTGAA
TTGCCGCATTGCAGAGATATTGTATTTAAGTGCCTAGCTCGATACATAAACGGGTCTCTCTGGTTAGACC
AGATCTGAGCCTGGGAGCTCTCTGGCTAACTAGGGAACCCACTGCTTAAGCCTCAATAAAGCTTGCCTTG
AGTGCTTCAAGTAGTGTGTGCCCGTCTGTTGTGTGACTCTGGTAACTAGAGATCCCTCAGACCCTTTTAG
TCAGTGTGGAAAATCTCTAGCAGTGGCGCCCGAACAGGGACTTGAAAGCGAAAGGGAAACCAGAGGAGCT
CTCTCGACGCAGGACTCGGCTTGCTGAAGCGCGCACGGCAAGAGGCGAGGGGCGGCGACTGGTGAGTACG
CCAAAAATTTTGACTAGCGGAGGCTAGAAGGAGAGAGATGGGTGCGAGAGCGTCAGTATTAAGCGGGGGA
GAATTAGATCGCGATGGGAAAAAATTCGGTTAAGGCCAGGGGGAAAGAAAAAATATAAATTAAAACATAT
AGTATGGGCAAGCAGGGAGCTAGAACGATTCGCAGTTAATCCTGGCCTGTTAGAAACATCAGAAGGCTGT
AGACAAATACTGGGACAGCTACAACCATCCCTTCAGACAGGATCAGAAGAACTTAGATCATTATATAATA
CAGTAGCAACCCTCTATTGTGTGCATCAAAGGATAGAGATAAAAGACACCAAGGAAGCTTTAGACAAGAT
AGAGGAAGAGCAAAACAAAAGTAAGACCACCGCACAGCAAGCGGCCGCTGATCTTCAGACCTGGAGGAGG
AGATATGAGGGACAATTGGAGAAGTGAATTATATAAATATAAAGTAGTAAAAATTGAACCATTAGGAGTA
GCACCCACCAAGGCAAAGAGAAGAGTGGTGCAGAGAGAAAAAAGAGCAGTGGGAATAGGAGCTTTGTTCC
TTGGGTTCTTGGGAGCAGCAGGAAGCACTATGGGCGCAGCGTCAATGACGCTGACGGTACAGGCCAGACA
ATTATTGTCTGGTATAGTGCAGCAGCAGAACAATTTGCTGAGGGCTATTGAGGCGCAACAGCATCTGTTG
CAACTCACAGTCTGGGGCATCAAGCAGCTCCAGGCAAGAATCCTGGCTGTGGAAAGATACCTAAAGGATC
AACAGCTCCTGGGGATTTGGGGTTGCTCTGGAAAACTCATTTGCACCACTGCTGTGCCTTGGAATGCTAG
TTGGAGTAATAAATCTCTGGAACAGATTTGGAATCACACGACCTGGATGGAGTGGGACAGAGAAATTAAC
AATTACACAAGCTTAATACACTCCTTAATTGAAGAATCGCAAAACCAGCAAGAAAAGAATGAACAAGAAT
TATTGGAATTAGATAAATGGGCAAGTTTGTGGAATTGGTTTAACATAACAAATTGGCTGTGGTATATAAA
ATTATTCATAATGATAGTAGGAGGCTTGGTAGGTTTAAGAATAGTTTTTGCTGTACTTTCTATAGTGAAT
AGAGTTAGGCAGGGATATTCACCATTATCGTTTCAGACCCACCTCCCAACCCCGAGGGGACCCAGAGAGG
GCCTATTTCCCATGATTCCTTCATATTTGCATATACGATACAAGGCTGTTAGAGAGATAATTAGAATTAA
TTTGACTGTAAACACAAAGATATTAGTACAAAATACGTGACGTAGAAAGTAATAATTTCTTGGGTAGTTT
GCAGTTTTAAAATTATGTTTTAAAATGGACTATCATATGCTTACCGTAACTTGAAAGTATTTCGATTTCT
TGGCTTTATATATCTTGTGGAAAGGACGAAACACCGGGATTACAAAGACTGCAACTGTTTTAGAGCTAGA
AATAGCAAGTTAAAATAAGGCTAGTCCGTTATCAACTTGAAAAAGTGGCACCGAGTCGGTGCTTTTTTAA
GCTTGGCGTAACTAGATCTTGAGACAAATGGCAGTATTCATCCACAATTTTAAAAGAAAAGGGGGGATTG
GGGGGTACAGTGCAGGGGAAAGAATAGTAGACATAATAGCAACAGACATACAAACTAAAGAATTACAAAA
ACAAATTACAAAAATTCAAAATTTTCGGGTTTATTACAGGGACAGCAGAGATCCACTTTGGCGCCGGCTC
GAGGGGG
Features (pLannotate 1.2.2; 29 found; start..end, strand, type, name):
     14..80      +  CDS            small t antigen (fragment): SV40 (simian virus 40) small t antigen
    106..317     +  promoter       EF-1α core promoter: core promoter for human elongation factor EF-1α
    318..1256    +  intron         EF-1α intron A: intron upstream of the start codon of human EF-1α
   1278..1877    +  CDS            PuroR (fragment): puromycin N-acetyltransferase; pac from Streptomyces; confers resistance to puromycin
   1893..2481    +  misc_feature   WPRE: woodchuck hepatitis virus posttranscriptional regulatory element
   2532..2551    +  misc_feature   cPPT/CTS (fragment): central polypurine tract and central termination sequence of HIV-1
   2553..2786    +  LTR            3' LTR (ΔU3): self-inactivating 3' long terminal repeat (LTR) from HIV-1
   2864..2985    +  polyA_signal   SV40 poly(A) signal: SV40 polyadenylation signal
   3025..3160    +  rep_origin     SV40 ori: SV40 origin of replication
   3181..3199    -  promoter       T7 promoter: promoter for bacteriophage T7 RNA polymerase
   3207..3362    +  CDS            lacZα (fragment): LacZα fragment of β-galactosidase; lacZ fragment
   3367..3795    +  rep_origin     f1 ori (sequence partly withheld): f1 bacteriophage origin of replication; arrow indicates direction of (+) strand synthesis
   3848..3952    +  promoter       AmpR promoter: bla
   3953..4813    +  CDS            AmpR: β-lactamase; bla; confers resistance to ampicillin, carbenicillin, and related antibiotics
   4984..5572    +  rep_origin     ori: high-copy-number ColE1/pMB1/pBR322/pUC origin of replication
   5755..5847    +  CDS            lacI (fragment): lac repressor; lacI; The lac repressor binds to the lac operator to inhibit transcription in E. coli. This inhibition can be relieved by adding lactose or isopropyl-β-D-thiogalactopyranoside (IPTG).
   5860..5881    +  protein_bind   CAP binding site: CAP binding activates transcription in the presence of cAMP. E. coli catabolite activator protein
   5896..5926    +  promoter       lac promoter: promoter for the E. coli lac operon
   5934..5950    +  protein_bind   lac operator: The lac repressor binds to the lac operator to inhibit transcription in E. coli. This inhibition can be relieved by adding lactose or isopropyl-β-D-thiogalactopyranoside (IPTG). lac repressor encoded by lacI
   5995..6013    +  promoter       T3 promoter: promoter for bacteriophage T3 RNA polymerase
   6041..6267    +  promoter       RSV promoter: Rous sarcoma virus enhancer/promoter
   6268..6448    +  LTR            5' LTR (truncated): truncated 5' long terminal repeat (LTR) from HIV-1
   6495..6620    +  misc_feature   HIV-1 Ψ: packaging signal of human immunodeficiency virus type 1
   6604..6967    +  CDS            HIV-1 gag (fragment): gag protein from human immunodeficiency virus 1; gag
   7113..7346    +  misc_feature   RRE: The Rev response element (RRE) of HIV-1 allows for Rev-dependent mRNA export from the nucleus to the cytoplasm.
   7723..7749    +  CDS            Rev (fragment): human immunodeficiency virus 1 (HIV-1) Rev protein; rev; enhances nuclear export of unspliced and incompletely spliced viral mRNAs
   7753..7993    +  promoter       U6 promoter: RNA polymerase III promoter for human U6 snRNA
   8023..8098    +  misc_RNA       gRNA scaffold: guide RNA scaffold for the Streptococcus pyogenes CRISPR/Cas9 system
   8154..8271    +  misc_feature   cPPT/CTS: central polypurine tract and central termination sequence of HIV-1
