[The description below was written by a language model from this plasmid's Addgene catalogue record and pLannotate feature annotations shown in this document.]
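Description:
PFKFB3 gRNA (BRDN0001147212) is a third-generation lentiviral single-guide RNA plasmid built on the lentiGuide-Puro backbone and designed to target human PFKFB3 (also known as iPFK-2/PFK2), using the NM_004566.3 reference transcript. It is propagated in E. coli as a high-copy plasmid through a ColE1/pUC-type origin with ampicillin selection (β-lactamase). The backbone also carries an f1 origin, an SV40 origin and poly(A) signal, and remnants of lac and T7/T3 cloning-vector elements.

The lentiviral transfer cassette begins with an RSV promoter fused to a truncated HIV-1 5' LTR, which makes genomic RNA production Tat-independent. This is followed by the Ψ packaging signal with a partial gag sequence and the Rev response element for Rev-dependent nuclear export. Within the provirus, a human U6 RNA polymerase III promoter drives the PFKFB3-specific spacer joined to the Streptococcus pyogenes Cas9 guide scaffold. A cPPT/CTS element lies downstream to aid nuclear import. A separate EF-1α promoter with its intron A expresses puromycin N-acetyltransferase for selection of transduced mammalian cells. WPRE enhances transcript expression, and a ΔU3 self-inactivating 3' LTR closes the cassette.

The plasmid does not encode Cas9, so it is meant to be used with a separate Cas9 lentivector or in cells that already express Cas9, where it directs CRISPR knockout of PFKFB3. It is an individual clone related to a human kinome guide library that was developed with optimized sgRNA design rules to maximize on-target activity and limit off-target effects.
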