Addgene plasmid #76463: PFKFB3 gRNA (BRDN0001147212)
Purpose: 3rd generation lentiviral gRNA plasmid targeting human PFKFB3
Depositing lab: John Doench & David Root. Depositing organization: Broad Institute. Publication: Optimized sgRNA design to maximize activity and minimize off-target effects of CRISPR-Cas9. Doench JG, Fusi N, Sullender M, Hegde M, Vaimberg EW, Donovan KF, Smith I, Tothova Z, Wilen C, Orchard R, Virgin HW, Listgarten J, Root DE. Nat Biotechnol. 2016 Jan 18. doi: 10.1038/nbt.3437. PubMed 26780180.
Backbone
  Vector backbone: lentiGuide-Puro
  Backbone manufacturer: Zhang Lab (Addgene plasmid # 52963)
  Vector type: Mammalian Expression, Lentiviral, CRISPR
  Selectable markers: Puromycin
Growth in bacteria
  Bacterial resistance: Ampicillin, 100 μg/mL
  Growth temperature: 37°C
  Growth strain: DH5alpha
  Copy number: High Copy
Gene/Insert
  Gene/Insert name: PFKFB3 (alt names: PFKFB3; NM_004566.3)
  gRNA/shRNA sequence: GGATTACAAAGACTGCAACT
  Species: H. sapiens (human)
  Entrez Gene: PFKFB3 (a.k.a. IPFK2, PFK2, iPFK-2)
  Promoter: hU6
  Cloning method: Unknown
  Sequencing primers: 5′ U6-F; 3′ pS2-R
Terms and licenses: Academic/Nonprofit Terms; Industry Terms: Not Available to Industry
Depositor comments: The gRNA was designed to target the following Genbank reference sequence(s): NM_004566.3. Note that this plasmid does NOT contain Cas9. It should be used in conjunction with lentiCas9-Blast (Addgene #52962) or otherwise with cell lines already expressing Cas9. Browse the full kinome gRNA library at http://www.addgene.org/pooled-library/broadgpp-human-kinome/ or visit http://www.broadinstitute.org/rnai/public/ for detailed protocols and information.
How to cite: PFKFB3 gRNA (BRDN0001147212) was a gift from John Doench & David Root (Addgene plasmid # 76463 ; http://n2t.net/addgene:76463 ; RRID:Addgene_76463)
