>Addgene plasmid #76463 | PFKFB3 gRNA (BRDN0001147212) | depositor partial sequence | sequence record 143923 | Target Sequence
GGATTACAAAGACTGCAACT
