>Addgene plasmid #76463 | PFKFB3 gRNA (BRDN0001147212) | addgene partial sequence | sequence record 185885 | hU6-F
ACGTAGAAAGTAATAATTTCTTGGGTAGTTTGCAGTTTTAAAATTATGTTTTAAAATGGACTATCATATG
CTTACCGTAACTTGAAAGTATTTCGATTTCTTGGCTTTATATATCTTGTGGAAAGGACGAAACACCGGGA
TTACAAAGACTGCAACTGTTTTAGAGCTAGAAATAGCAAGTTAAAATAAGGCTAGTCCGTTATCAACTTG
AAAAAGTGGCACCGAGTCGGTGCTTTTTTAAGCTTGGCGTAACTAGATCTTGAGACAAATGGCAGTATTC
ATCCACAATTTTAAAAGAAAAGGGGGGATTGGGGGGTACAGTGCAGGGGAAAGAATAGTAGACATAATAG
CAACAGACATACAAACTAAAGAATTACAAAAACAAATTACAAAAATTCAAAATTTTCGGGTTTATTACAG
GGACAGCAGAGATCCACTTTGGCGCCGGCTCGAGGGGGCCCGGGTGCAAAGATGGATAAAGTTTTAAACA
GAGAGGAATCTTTGCAGCTAATGGACCTTCTAGGTCTTGAAAGGAGTGGGAATTGGCTCCGGTGCCCGTC
AGTGGGCAGA
